Addgene plasmid #142312: TFORF2019
Purpose: Lentiviral vector for overexpressing transcription factor ORFs with unique 24-bp barcodes. Barcodes facilitate identification of transcription factors in pooled screens.
Depositing lab: Feng Zhang. Depositing organization: Broad Institute. Publication: A transcription factor atlas of directed differentiation. Joung J, Ma S, Tay T, Geiger-Schuller KR, Kirchgatterer PC, Verdine VK, Guo B, Arias-Garcia MA, Allen WE, Singh A, Kuksenko O, Abudayyeh OO, Gootenberg JS, Fu Z, Macrae RK, Buenrostro JD, Regev A, Zhang F. Cell. 2023 Jan 5;186(1):209-229.e26. doi: 10.1016/j.cell.2022.11.026. PubMed 36608654.
Backbone
  Vector backbone: pLX_TRC317
  Backbone manufacturer: Broad Institute Genetic Perturbation Platform
  Backbone size w/o insert (bp): 8264
  Vector type: Mammalian Expression, Lentiviral
  Selectable markers: Puromycin
Growth in bacteria
  Bacterial resistance: Ampicillin, 100 μg/mL
  Growth temperature: 37°C
  Growth strain: NEB Stable
  Copy number: High Copy
Gene/Insert
  Gene/Insert name: MYBL2
  Species: H. sapiens (human)
  Insert size (bp): 2132
  Entrez Gene: MYBL2 (a.k.a. B-MYB, BMYB)
  Promoter: EF1a
  Cloning method: Unknown
  Sequencing primers: 5′ GGGTGGAGACTGAAGTTAGGCCAG; 3′ CACATAGCGTAAAAGGAGCAACATAG
Terms and licenses: Academic/Nonprofit Terms; Industry Terms: Not Available to Industry
Depositor comments: NM_001278610,ENST00000396863 . The transcription factor ORF portion of this plasmid was synthesized by Genewiz. Please test multiple small colonies in case of plasmid recombination. To make this collection available in a timely manner, a portion of this collection was not fully sequenced by Addgene. If an Addgene verified full plasmid sequence is not available, please contact us prior to placing an order to request the full sequence.
How to cite: TFORF2019 was a gift from Feng Zhang (Addgene plasmid # 142312 ; http://n2t.net/addgene:142312 ; RRID:Addgene_142312)
