[The description below was written by a language model from this plasmid's Addgene catalogue record and pLannotate feature annotations shown in this document.]
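Description:
TFORF2019 is a third-generation-style, self-inactivating lentiviral expression plasmid built on the pLX_TRC317 backbone, carrying the human transcription factor MYBL2 (B-MYB) as its open reading frame. It belongs to a barcoded transcription factor ORF collection in which each clone carries a unique 24-bp barcode. This allows the overexpressed factor to be identified by sequencing when many constructs are pooled in a screen. The barcode is not annotated as a discrete feature in the table. In bacteria the roughly 10.4 kb plasmid replicates from a high-copy ColE1/pUC-type origin and is selected with ampicillin through the bla gene. An f1 origin and remnants of a lac/lacZα cloning region with T7 and T3 promoters are also present. The depositor cautions that the plasmid can recombine.

The viral genome is transcribed in packaging cells from an RSV promoter fused to a truncated HIV-1 5' LTR, followed by the Ψ packaging signal, a gag fragment and the Rev response element for Rev-dependent nuclear export. Inside the provirus, an SV40 early promoter and origin region drives puromycin N-acetyltransferase for selection of transduced mammalian cells. A cPPT/CTS element, which aids nuclear import, follows this cassette. The strong constitutive EF-1α promoter then drives the MYBL2 coding sequence. Downstream lie a short fragment matching U6 promoter sequence, a WPRE to enhance transcript stability and expression, and the ΔU3 3' LTR, which inactivates LTR promoter activity after integration. An SV40 polyadenylation signal lies beyond the LTR. The construct is intended for stable MYBL2 overexpression, singly or in pooled screens such as directed differentiation studies.
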