Features (pLannotate 1.2.2; 31 found; start..end, strand, type, name):
      5..231     +  promoter       RSV promoter: Rous sarcoma virus enhancer/promoter
    232..412     +  LTR            5' LTR (truncated): truncated 5' long terminal repeat (LTR) from HIV-1
    459..584     +  misc_feature   HIV-1 Ψ: packaging signal of human immunodeficiency virus type 1
    568..931     +  CDS            HIV-1 gag (fragment): gag protein from human immunodeficiency virus 1; gag
   1077..1310    +  misc_feature   RRE: The Rev response element (RRE) of HIV-1 allows for Rev-dependent mRNA export from the nucleus to the cytoplasm.
   1687..1713    +  CDS            Rev (fragment): human immunodeficiency virus 1 (HIV-1) Rev protein; rev; enhances nuclear export of unspliced and incompletely spliced viral mRNAs
   1720..1743    +  promoter       SV40 promoter (fragment): SV40 early promoter
   1744..1815    +  promoter       SV40 promoter (fragment): SV40 enhancer and early promoter
   1839..1974    +  rep_origin     SV40 ori: SV40 origin of replication
   2020..2616    +  CDS            PuroR (fragment): puromycin N-acetyltransferase; pac from Streptomyces; confers resistance to puromycin
   2665..2782    +  misc_feature   cPPT/CTS: central polypurine tract and central termination sequence of HIV-1
   2847..2913    +  CDS            small t antigen (fragment): SV40 (simian virus 40) small t antigen
   2920..4098    +  promoter       EF-1α promoter: strong constitutive promoter for human elongation factor EF-1α
   4115..6142    +  CDS            MYBL2: MYBB_HUMAN - Also known as BMYB. Experimental evidence at protein level: Swiss-Prot protein existence level 1. Transcription factor involved in the regulation of cell survival, proliferation, and differentiation. Transactivates the expression of the CLU gene. From Homo sapiens (Human).
   6158..6211    +  promoter       U6 promoter (fragment): RNA polymerase III promoter for human U6 snRNA
   6253..6841    +  misc_feature   WPRE: woodchuck hepatitis virus posttranscriptional regulatory element
   6892..6911    +  misc_feature   cPPT/CTS (fragment): central polypurine tract and central termination sequence of HIV-1
   6913..7146    +  LTR            3' LTR (ΔU3): self-inactivating 3' long terminal repeat (LTR) from HIV-1
   7224..7345    +  polyA_signal   SV40 poly(A) signal: SV40 polyadenylation signal
   7385..7520    +  rep_origin     SV40 ori: SV40 origin of replication
   7541..7559    -  promoter       T7 promoter: promoter for bacteriophage T7 RNA polymerase
   7567..7722    +  CDS            lacZα (fragment): LacZα fragment of β-galactosidase; lacZ fragment
   7727..8155    +  rep_origin     f1 ori (sequence partly withheld): f1 bacteriophage origin of replication; arrow indicates direction of (+) strand synthesis
   8208..8312    +  promoter       AmpR promoter: bla
   8313..9173    +  CDS            AmpR: β-lactamase; bla; confers resistance to ampicillin, carbenicillin, and related antibiotics
   9344..9932    +  rep_origin     ori: high-copy-number ColE1/pMB1/pBR322/pUC origin of replication
  10115..10207   +  CDS            lacI (fragment): lac repressor; lacI; The lac repressor binds to the lac operator to inhibit transcription in E. coli. This inhibition can be relieved by adding lactose or isopropyl-β-D-thiogalactopyranoside (IPTG).
  10220..10241   +  protein_bind   CAP binding site: CAP binding activates transcription in the presence of cAMP. E. coli catabolite activator protein
  10256..10286   +  promoter       lac promoter: promoter for the E. coli lac operon
  10294..10310   +  protein_bind   lac operator: The lac repressor binds to the lac operator to inhibit transcription in E. coli. This inhibition can be relieved by adding lactose or isopropyl-β-D-thiogalactopyranoside (IPTG). lac repressor encoded by lacI
  10355..10373   +  promoter       T3 promoter: promoter for bacteriophage T3 RNA polymerase
>Addgene plasmid #142312 | TFORF2019 | addgene full sequence | sequence record 395783 | Addgene NGS Result
TTAATGTAGTCTTATGCAATACTCTTGTAGTCTTGCAACATGGTAACGATGAGTTAGCAACATGCCTTAC
AAGGAGAGAAAAAGCACCGTGCATGCCGATTGGTGGAAGTAAGGTGGTACGATCGTGCCTTATTAGGAAG
GCAACAGACGGGTCTGACATGGATTGGACGAACCACTGAATTGCCGCATTGCAGAGATATTGTATTTAAG
TGCCTAGCTCGATACATAAACGGGTCTCTCTGGTTAGACCAGATCTGAGCCTGGGAGCTCTCTGGCTAAC
TAGGGAACCCACTGCTTAAGCCTCAATAAAGCTTGCCTTGAGTGCTTCAAGTAGTGTGTGCCCGTCTGTT
GTGTGACTCTGGTAACTAGAGATCCCTCAGACCCTTTTAGTCAGTGTGGAAAATCTCTAGCAGTGGCGCC
CGAACAGGGACTTGAAAGCGAAAGGGAAACCAGAGGAGCTCTCTCGACGCAGGACTCGGCTTGCTGAAGC
GCGCACGGCAAGAGGCGAGGGGCGGCGACTGGTGAGTACGCCAAAAATTTTGACTAGCGGAGGCTAGAAG
GAGAGAGATGGGTGCGAGAGCGTCAGTATTAAGCGGGGGAGAATTAGATCGCGATGGGAAAAAATTCGGT
TAAGGCCAGGGGGAAAGAAAAAATATAAATTAAAACATATAGTATGGGCAAGCAGGGAGCTAGAACGATT
CGCAGTTAATCCTGGCCTGTTAGAAACATCAGAAGGCTGTAGACAAATACTGGGACAGCTACAACCATCC
CTTCAGACAGGATCAGAAGAACTTAGATCATTATATAATACAGTAGCAACCCTCTATTGTGTGCATCAAA
GGATAGAGATAAAAGACACCAAGGAAGCTTTAGACAAGATAGAGGAAGAGCAAAACAAAAGTAAGACCAC
CGCACAGCAAGCGGCCGCTGATCTTCAGACCTGGAGGAGGAGATATGAGGGACAATTGGAGAAGTGAATT
ATATAAATATAAAGTAGTAAAAATTGAACCATTAGGAGTAGCACCCACCAAGGCAAAGAGAAGAGTGGTG
CAGAGAGAAAAAAGAGCAGTGGGAATAGGAGCTTTGTTCCTTGGGTTCTTGGGAGCAGCAGGAAGCACTA
TGGGCGCAGCGTCAATGACGCTGACGGTACAGGCCAGACAATTATTGTCTGGTATAGTGCAGCAGCAGAA
CAATTTGCTGAGGGCTATTGAGGCGCAACAGCATCTGTTGCAACTCACAGTCTGGGGCATCAAGCAGCTC
CAGGCAAGAATCCTGGCTGTGGAAAGATACCTAAAGGATCAACAGCTCCTGGGGATTTGGGGTTGCTCTG
GAAAACTCATTTGCACCACTGCTGTGCCTTGGAATGCTAGTTGGAGTAATAAATCTCTGGAACAGATTTG
GAATCACACGACCTGGATGGAGTGGGACAGAGAAATTAACAATTACACAAGCTTAATACACTCCTTAATT
GAAGAATCGCAAAACCAGCAAGAAAAGAATGAACAAGAATTATTGGAATTAGATAAATGGGCAAGTTTGT
GGAATTGGTTTAACATAACAAATTGGCTGTGGTATATAAAATTATTCATAATGATAGTAGGAGGCTTGGT
AGGTTTAAGAATAGTTTTTGCTGTACTTTCTATAGTGAATAGAGTTAGGCAGGGATATTCACCATTATCG
TTTCAGACCCACCTCCCAACCCCGAGGGGACCCATGCATTGCATCTCAATTAGTCAGCAACCAGGTGTGG
AAAGTCCCCAGGCTCCCCAGCAGGCAGAAGTATGCAAAGCATGCGTCTCAATTAGTCAGCAACCATAGTC
CCGCCCCTAACTCCGCCCATCCCGCCCCTAACTCCGCCCAGTTCCGCCCATTCTCCGCCCCATGGCTGAC
TAATTTTTTTTATTTATGCAGAGGCCGAGGCCGCCTCGGCCTCTGAGCTATTCCAGAAGTAGTGAGGAGG
CTTTTTTGGAGGCCTAGGCTTTTGCAAAAAGCTTTCTAGAGGTACCACCGGAGCTTACCATGACCGAGTA
CAAGCCCACGGTGCGCCTCGCCACCCGCGACGACGTCCCCAGGGCCGTACGCACCCTCGCCGCCGCGTTC
GCCGACTACCCCGCCACGCGCCACACCGTCGATCCGGACCGCCACATCGAGCGGGTCACCGAGCTGCAAG
AACTCTTCCTCACGCGCGTCGGGCTCGACATCGGCAAGGTGTGGGTCGCGGACGACGGCGCCGCCGTGGC
GGTCTGGACCACGCCGGAGAGCGTCGAAGCGGGGGCGGTGTTCGCCGAGATCGGCCCGCGCATGGCCGAG
TTGAGCGGTTCCCGGCTGGCCGCGCAGCAACAGATGGAAGGCCTCCTGGCGCCGCACCGGCCCAAGGAGC
CCGCGTGGTTCCTGGCCACCGTCGGCGTCTCGCCCGACCACCAGGGCAAGGGTCTGGGCAGCGCCGTCGT
GCTCCCCGGAGTGGAGGCGGCCGAGCGCGCCGGGGTGCCCGCCTTCCTGGAGACCTCCGCGCCCCGCAAC
CTCCCCTTCTACGAGCGGCTCGGCTTCACCGTCACCGCCGACGTCGAGGTGCCCGAAGGACCGCGCACCT
GGTGCATGACCCGCAAGCCCGGTGCCAGTTAACGAATTCTAGATCTTGAGACAAATGGCAGTATTCATCC
ACAATTTTAAAAGAAAAGGGGGGATTGGGGGGTACAGTGCAGGGGAAAGAATAGTAGACATAATAGCAAC
AGACATACAAACTAAAGAATTACAAAAACAAATTACAAAAATTCAAAATTTTCGGGTTTATTACAGGGAC
AGCAGAGATCCACTTTGGCGCCGGCTCGAGGCCTGCAGGTGCAAAGATGGATAAAGTTTTAAACAGAGAG
GAATCTTTGCAGCTAATGGACCTTCTAGGTCTTGAAAGGAGTGGGAATTGGCTCCGGTGCCCGTCAGTGG
GCAGAGCGCACATCGCCCACAGTCCCCGAGAAGTTGGGGGGAGGGGTCGGCAATTGAACCGGTGCCTAGA
GAAGGTGGCGCGGGGTAAACTGGGAAAGTGATGTCGTGTACTGGCTCCGCCTTTTTCCCGAGGGTGGGGG
AGAACCGTATATAAGTGCAGTAGTCGCCGTGAACGTTCTTTTTCGCAACGGGTTTGCCGCCAGAACACAG
GTAAGTGCCGTGTGTGGTTCCCGCGGGCCTGGCCTCTTTACGGGTTATGGCCCTTGCGTGCCTTGAATTA
CTTCCACCTGGCTGCAGTACGTGATTCTTGATCCCGAGCTTCGGGTTGGAAGTGGGTGGGAGAGTTCGAG
GCCTTGCGCTTAAGGAGCCCCTTCGCCTCGTGCTTGAGTTGAGGCCTGGCCTGGGCGCTGGGGCCGCCGC
GTGCGAATCTGGTGGCACCTTCGCGCCTGTCTCGCTGCTTTCGATAAGTCTCTAGCCATTTAAAATTTTT
GATGACCTGCTGCGACGCTTTTTTTCTGGCAAGATAGTCTTGTAAATGCGGGCCAAGATCTGCACACTGG
TATTTCGGTTTTTGGGGCCGCGGGCGGCGACGGGGCCCGTGCGTCCCAGCGCACATGTTCGGCGAGGCGG
GGCCTGCGAGCGCGGCCACCGAGAATCGGACGGGGGTAGTCTCAAGCTGGCCGGCCTGCTCTGGTGCCTG
GCCTCGCGCCGCCGTGTATCGCCCCGCCCTGGGCGGCAAGGCTGGCCCGGTCGGCACCAGTTGCGTGAGC
GGAAAGATGGCCGCTTCCCGGCCCTGCTGCAGGGAGCTCAAAATGGAGGACGCGGCGCTCGGGAGAGCGG
GCGGGTGAGTCACCCACACAAAGGAAAAGGGCCTTTCCGTCCTCAGCCGTCGCTTCATGTGACTCCACGG
AGTACCGGGCGCCGTCCAGGCACCTCGATTAGTTCTCGAGCTTTTGGAGTACGTCGTCTTTAGGTTGGGG
GGAGGGGTTTTATGCGATGGAGTTTCCCCACACTGAGTGGGTGGAGACTGAAGTTAGGCCAGCTTGGCAC
TTGATGTAATTCTCCTTGGAATTTGCCCTTTTTGAGTTTGGATCTTGGTTCATTCTCAAGCCTCAGACAG
TGGTTCAAAGTTTTTTTCTTCCATTTCAGGTGTCGTGAGGCTAGCACCGCCACCATGTCTCGGCGGACGC
GCTGCGAGGATCTGGATGAGCTGCACTACCAGGACACAGATTCAGATGTGCCGGAGCAGAGGGATAGCAA
GTGCAAGGTCAAATGGACCCATGAGGAGAACCGCACTGACCAGCAATGCCAGTACAGGTGGCTGAGAGTT
TTGAATCCAGACCTTGTCAAGGGGCCATGGACCAAAGAGGAAGACCAAAAAGTCATCGAGCTGGTTAAGA
AGTATGGCACAAAGCAGTGGACACTGATTGCCAAGCACCTGAAGGGCCGGCTGGGGAAGCAGTGCCGTGA
ACGCTGGCACAACCACCTCAACCCTGAGGTGAAGAAGTCTTGCTGGACCGAGGAGGAGGACCGCATCATC
TGCGAGGCCCACAAGGTGCTGGGCAACCGCTGGGCCGAGATCGCCAAGATGTTGCCAGGGAGGACAGACA
ATGCTGTGAAGAATCACTGGAACTCTACCATCAAAAGGAAGGTGGACACAGGAGGCTTCTTGAGCGAGTC
CAAAGACTGCAAGCCCCCAGTGTACTTGCTGCTGGAGCTCGAGGACAAGGACGGCCTCCAGAGTGCCCAG
CCCACGGAAGGCCAGGGAAGTCTTCTGACCAACTGGCCCTCCGTCCCTCCTACCATAAAGGAGGAGGAAA
ACAGTGAGGAGGAACTTGCAGCAGCCACCACATCGAAGGAACAGGAGCCCATCGGTACAGATCTGGACGC
AGTGCGAACACCAGAGCCCTTGGAGGAATTCCCGAAGCGTGAGGACCAGGAAGGCTCCCCACCAGAAACG
AGCCTGCCTTACAAGTGGGTGGTGGAGGCAGCTAACCTCCTCATCCCTGCTGTGGGTTCTAGCCTCTCTG
AAGCCCTGGACTTGATCGAGTCGGACCCTGATGCTTGGTGTGACCTGAGTAAATTTGACCTCCCTGAGGA
ACCATCTGCAGAGGACAGTATCAACAACAGCCTAGTGCAGCTGCAAGCGTCACATCAGCAGCAAGTCCTG
CCACCCCGCCAGCCTTCCGCCCTGGTGCCCAGTGTGACCGAGTACCGCCTGGATGGCCACACCATCTCAG
ACCTGAGCCGGAGCAGCCGGGGCGAGCTGATCCCCATCTCCCCCAGCACTGAAGTCGGGGGCTCTGGCAT
TGGCACACCGCCCTCTGTGCTCAAGCGGCAGAGGAAGAGGCGTGTGGCTCTGTCCCCTGTCACTGAGAAT
AGCACCAGTCTGTCCTTCCTGGATTCCTGTAACAGCCTCACGCCCAAGAGCACACCTGTTAAGACCCTGC
CCTTCTCGCCCTCCCAGTTTCTGAACTTCTGGAACAAACAGGACACATTGGAGCTGGAGAGCCCCTCGCT
GACATCCACCCCAGTGTGCAGCCAGAAGGTGGTGGTCACCACACCACTGCACCGGGACAAGACACCCCTG
CACCAGAAACATGCTGCGTTTGTAACCCCAGATCAGAAGTACTCCATGGACAACACTCCCCACACGCCAA
CCCCGTTCAAGAACGCCCTGGAGAAGTACGGACCCCTGAAGCCCCTGCCACAGACCCCGCACCTGGAGGA
GGACTTGAAGGAGGTGCTGCGTTCTGAGGCTGGCATCGAACTCATCATCGAGGACGACATCAGGCCCGAG
AAGCAGAAGAGGAAGCCTGGGCTGCGGCGGAGCCCCATCAAGAAAGTCCGGAAGTCTCTGGCTCTTGACA
TTGTGGATGAGGATGTGAAGCTGATGATGTCCACACTGCCCAAGTCTCTATCCTTGCCGACAACTGCCCC
TTCAAACTCTTCCAGCCTCACCCTGTCAGGTATCAAAGAAGACAACAGCTTGCTCAACCAGGGCTTCTTG
CAGGCCAAGCCCGAGAAGGCAGCAGTGGCCCAGAAGCCCCGAAGCCACTTCACGACACCTGCCCCTATGT
CCAGTGCCTGGAAGACGGTGGCCTGCGGGGGGACCAGGGACCAGCTTTTCATGCAGGAGAAAGCCCGGCA
GCTCCTGGGCCGCCTGAAGCCCAGCCACACATCTCGGACCCTCATCTTGTCCTAGTAATGAACTAGTCCG
TAACTTGAAAGTATTTCGATTTCTTGGCTTTATATATCTTGTGGAAAGGACGACGGTCGCTTAAGGTCAT
AATGGGTACGCGTTAAGTCGACAATCAACCTCTGGATTACAAAATTTGTGAAAGATTGACTGGTATTCTT
AACTATGTTGCTCCTTTTACGCTATGTGGATACGCTGCTTTAATGCCTTTGTATCATGCTATTGCTTCCC
GTATGGCTTTCATTTTCTCCTCCTTGTATAAATCCTGGTTGCTGTCTCTTTATGAGGAGTTGTGGCCCGT
TGTCAGGCAACGTGGCGTGGTGTGCACTGTGTTTGCTGACGCAACCCCCACTGGTTGGGGCATTGCCACC
ACCTGTCAGCTCCTTTCCGGGACTTTCGCTTTCCCCCTCCCTATTGCCACGGCGGAACTCATCGCCGCCT
GCCTTGCCCGCTGCTGGACAGGGGCTCGGCTGTTGGGCACTGACAATTCCGTGGTGTTGTCGGGGAAATC
ATCGTCCTTTCCTTGGCTGCTCGCCTGTGTTGCCACCTGGATTCTGCGCGGGACGTCCTTCTGCTACGTC
CCTTCGGCCCTCAATCCAGCGGACCTTCCTTCCCGCGGCCTGCTGCCGGCTCTGCGGCCTCTTCCGCGTC
TTCGCCTTCGCCCTCAGACGAGTCGGATCTCCCTTTGGGCCGCCTCCCCGCGTCGACTTTAAGACCAATG
ACTTACAAGGCAGCTGTAGATCTTAGCCACTTTTTAAAAGAAAAGGGGGGACTGGAAGGGCTAATTCACT
CCCAACGAAGACAAGATCTGCTTTTTGCTTGTACTGGGTCTCTCTGGTTAGACCAGATCTGAGCCTGGGA
GCTCTCTGGCTAACTAGGGAACCCACTGCTTAAGCCTCAATAAAGCTTGCCTTGAGTGCTTCAAGTAGTG
TGTGCCCGTCTGTTGTGTGACTCTGGTAACTAGAGATCCCTCAGACCCTTTTAGTCAGTGTGGAAAATCT
CTAGCAGTACGTATAGTAGTTCATGTCATCTTATTATTCAGTATTTATAACTTGCAAAGAAATGAATATC
AGAGAGTGAGAGGAACTTGTTTATTGCAGCTTATAATGGTTACAAATAAAGCAATAGCATCACAAATTTC
ACAAATAAAGCATTTTTTTCACTGCATTCTAGTTGTGGTTTGTCCAAACTCATCAATGTATCTTATCATG
TCTGGCTCTAGCTATCCCGCCCCTAACTCCGCCCATCCCGCCCCTAACTCCGCCCAGTTCCGCCCATTCT
CCGCCCCATGGCTGACTAATTTTTTTTATTTATGCAGAGGCCGAGGCCGCCTCGGCCTCTGAGCTATTCC
AGAAGTAGTGAGGAGGCTTTTTTGGAGGCCTAGGGACGTACCCAATTCGCCCTATAGTGAGTCGTATTAC
GCGCGCTCACTGGCCGTCGTTTTACAACGTCGTGACTGGGAAAACCCTGGCGTTACCCAACTTAATCGCC
TTGCAGCACATCCCCCTTTCGCCAGCTGGCGTAATAGCGAAGAGGCCCGCACCGATCGCCCTTCCCAACA
GTTGCGCAGCCTGAATGGCGAATGGG
[124 nt withheld, positions 7727-7850]
C
[91 nt withheld, positions 7852-7942]
A
[49 nt withheld, positions 7944-7992]
CCTTTGACGTTGGAGTCCACGTTCTTT
[37 nt withheld, positions 8020-8056]
ACCCTATCTCGGTCTATTCTTTTGATTTATAAGGGATTTTGCCGATTTCGGCCTATTGGTTAAAAAATGA
GCTGATTTAACAAAAATTTAACGCGAATTTTAACAAAATATTAACGCTTACAATTTAGGTGGCACTTTTC
GGGGAAATGTGCGCGGAACCCCTATTTGTTTATTTTTCTAAATACATTCAAATATGTATCCGCTCATGAG
ACAATAACCCTGATAAATGCTTCAATAATATTGAAAAAGGAAGAGTATGAGTATTCAACATTTCCGTGTC
GCCCTTATTCCCTTTTTTGCGGCATTTTGCCTTCCTGTTTTTGCTCACCCAGAAACGCTGGTGAAAGTAA
AAGATGCTGAAGATCAGTTGGGTGCACGAGTGGGTTACATCGAACTGGATCTCAACAGCGGTAAGATCCT
TGAGAGTTTTCGCCCCGAAGAACGTTTTCCAATGATGAGCACTTTTAAAGTTCTGCTATGTGGCGCGGTA
TTATCCCGTATTGACGCCGGGCAAGAGCAACTCGGTCGCCGCATACACTATTCTCAGAATGACTTGGTTG
AGTACTCACCAGTCACAGAAAAGCATCTTACGGATGGCATGACAGTAAGAGAATTATGCAGTGCTGCCAT
AACCATGAGTGATAACACTGCGGCCAACTTACTTCTGACAACGATCGGAGGACCGAAGGAGCTAACCGCT
TTTTTGCACAACATGGGGGATCATGTAACTCGCCTTGATCGTTGGGAACCGGAGCTGAATGAAGCCATAC
CAAACGACGAGCGTGACACCACGATGCCTGTAGCAATGGCAACAACGTTGCGCAAACTATTAACTGGCGA
ACTACTTACTCTAGCTTCCCGGCAACAATTAATAGACTGGATGGAGGCGGATAAAGTTGCAGGACCACTT
CTGCGCTCGGCCCTTCCGGCTGGCTGGTTTATTGCTGATAAATCTGGAGCCGGTGAGCGTGGGTCTCGCG
GTATCATTGCAGCACTGGGGCCAGATGGTAAGCCCTCCCGTATCGTAGTTATCTACACGACGGGGAGTCA
GGCAACTATGGATGAACGAAATAGACAGATCGCTGAGATAGGTGCCTCACTGATTAAGCATTGGTAACTG
TCAGACCAAGTTTACTCATATATACTTTAGATTGATTTAAAACTTCATTTTTAATTTAAAAGGATCTAGG
TGAAGATCCTTTTTGATAATCTCATGACCAAAATCCCTTAACGTGAGTTTTCGTTCCACTGAGCGTCAGA
CCCCGTAGAAAAGATCAAAGGATCTTCTTGAGATCCTTTTTTTCTGCGCGTAATCTGCTGCTTGCAAACA
AAAAAACCACCGCTACCAGCGGTGGTTTGTTTGCCGGATCAAGAGCTACCAACTCTTTTTCCGAAGGTAA
CTGGCTTCAGCAGAGCGCAGATACCAAATACTGTTCTTCTAGTGTAGCCGTAGTTAGGCCACCACTTCAA
GAACTCTGTAGCACCGCCTACATACCTCGCTCTGCTAATCCTGTTACCAGTGGCTGCTGCCAGTGGCGAT
AAGTCGTGTCTTACCGGGTTGGACTCAAGACGATAGTTACCGGATAAGGCGCAGCGGTCGGGCTGAACGG
GGGGTTCGTGCACACAGCCCAGCTTGGAGCGAACGACCTACACCGAACTGAGATACCTACAGCGTGAGCT
ATGAGAAAGCGCCACGCTTCCCGAAGGGAGAAAGGCGGACAGGTATCCGGTAAGCGGCAGGGTCGGAACA
GGAGAGCGCACGAGGGAGCTTCCAGGGGGAAACGCCTGGTATCTTTATAGTCCTGTCGGGTTTCGCCACC
TCTGACTTGAGCGTCGATTTTTGTGATGCTCGTCAGGGGGGCGGAGCCTATGGAAAAACGCCAGCAACGC
GGCCTTTTTACGGTTCCTGGCCTTTTGCTGGCCTTTTGCTCACATGTTCTTTCCTGCGTTATCCCCTGAT
TCTGTGGATAACCGTATTACCGCCTTTGAGTGAGCTGATACCGCTCGCCGCAGCCGAACGACCGAGCGCA
GCGAGTCAGTGAGCGAGGAAGCGGAAGAGCGCCCAATACGCAAACCGCCTCTCCCCGCGCGTTGGCCGAT
TCATTAATGCAGCTGGCACGACAGGTTTCCCGACTGGAAAGCGGGCAGTGAGCGCAACGCAATTAATGTG
AGTTAGCTCACTCATTAGGCACCCCAGGCTTTACACTTTATGCTTCCGGCTCGTATGTTGTGTGGAATTG
TGAGCGGATAACAATTTCACACAGGAAACAGCTATGACCATGATTACGCCAAGCGCGCAATTAACCCTCA
CTAAAGGGAACAAAAGCTGGAGCTGCAAGC
