>Addgene plasmid #142312 | TFORF2019 | depositor partial sequence | sequence record 279074 | Insert
ACCGCCACCATGTCTCGGCGGACGCGCTGCGAGGATCTGGATGAGCTGCACTACCAGGACACAGATTCAG
ATGTGCCGGAGCAGAGGGATAGCAAGTGCAAGGTCAAATGGACCCATGAGGAGAACCGCACTGACCAGCA
ATGCCAGTACAGGTGGCTGAGAGTTTTGAATCCAGACCTTGTCAAGGGGCCATGGACCAAAGAGGAAGAC
CAAAAAGTCATCGAGCTGGTTAAGAAGTATGGCACAAAGCAGTGGACACTGATTGCCAAGCACCTGAAGG
GCCGGCTGGGGAAGCAGTGCCGTGAACGCTGGCACAACCACCTCAACCCTGAGGTGAAGAAGTCTTGCTG
GACCGAGGAGGAGGACCGCATCATCTGCGAGGCCCACAAGGTGCTGGGCAACCGCTGGGCCGAGATCGCC
AAGATGTTGCCAGGGAGGACAGACAATGCTGTGAAGAATCACTGGAACTCTACCATCAAAAGGAAGGTGG
ACACAGGAGGCTTCTTGAGCGAGTCCAAAGACTGCAAGCCCCCAGTGTACTTGCTGCTGGAGCTCGAGGA
CAAGGACGGCCTCCAGAGTGCCCAGCCCACGGAAGGCCAGGGAAGTCTTCTGACCAACTGGCCCTCCGTC
CCTCCTACCATAAAGGAGGAGGAAAACAGTGAGGAGGAACTTGCAGCAGCCACCACATCGAAGGAACAGG
AGCCCATCGGTACAGATCTGGACGCAGTGCGAACACCAGAGCCCTTGGAGGAATTCCCGAAGCGTGAGGA
CCAGGAAGGCTCCCCACCAGAAACGAGCCTGCCTTACAAGTGGGTGGTGGAGGCAGCTAACCTCCTCATC
CCTGCTGTGGGTTCTAGCCTCTCTGAAGCCCTGGACTTGATCGAGTCGGACCCTGATGCTTGGTGTGACC
TGAGTAAATTTGACCTCCCTGAGGAACCATCTGCAGAGGACAGTATCAACAACAGCCTAGTGCAGCTGCA
AGCGTCACATCAGCAGCAAGTCCTGCCACCCCGCCAGCCTTCCGCCCTGGTGCCCAGTGTGACCGAGTAC
CGCCTGGATGGCCACACCATCTCAGACCTGAGCCGGAGCAGCCGGGGCGAGCTGATCCCCATCTCCCCCA
GCACTGAAGTCGGGGGCTCTGGCATTGGCACACCGCCCTCTGTGCTCAAGCGGCAGAGGAAGAGGCGTGT
GGCTCTGTCCCCTGTCACTGAGAATAGCACCAGTCTGTCCTTCCTGGATTCCTGTAACAGCCTCACGCCC
AAGAGCACACCTGTTAAGACCCTGCCCTTCTCGCCCTCCCAGTTTCTGAACTTCTGGAACAAACAGGACA
CATTGGAGCTGGAGAGCCCCTCGCTGACATCCACCCCAGTGTGCAGCCAGAAGGTGGTGGTCACCACACC
ACTGCACCGGGACAAGACACCCCTGCACCAGAAACATGCTGCGTTTGTAACCCCAGATCAGAAGTACTCC
ATGGACAACACTCCCCACACGCCAACCCCGTTCAAGAACGCCCTGGAGAAGTACGGACCCCTGAAGCCCC
TGCCACAGACCCCGCACCTGGAGGAGGACTTGAAGGAGGTGCTGCGTTCTGAGGCTGGCATCGAACTCAT
CATCGAGGACGACATCAGGCCCGAGAAGCAGAAGAGGAAGCCTGGGCTGCGGCGGAGCCCCATCAAGAAA
GTCCGGAAGTCTCTGGCTCTTGACATTGTGGATGAGGATGTGAAGCTGATGATGTCCACACTGCCCAAGT
CTCTATCCTTGCCGACAACTGCCCCTTCAAACTCTTCCAGCCTCACCCTGTCAGGTATCAAAGAAGACAA
CAGCTTGCTCAACCAGGGCTTCTTGCAGGCCAAGCCCGAGAAGGCAGCAGTGGCCCAGAAGCCCCGAAGC
CACTTCACGACACCTGCCCCTATGTCCAGTGCCTGGAAGACGGTGGCCTGCGGGGGGACCAGGGACCAGC
TTTTCATGCAGGAGAAAGCCCGGCAGCTCCTGGGCCGCCTGAAGCCCAGCCACACATCTCGGACCCTCAT
CTTGTCCTAGTAATGAACTAGTCCGTAACTTGAAAGTATTTCGATTTCTTGGCTTTATATATCTTGTGGA
AAGGACGACGGTCGCTTAAGGTCATAATGGGT
