>Addgene plasmid #142312 | TFORF2019 | depositor partial sequence | sequence record 279075 | Barcode
CGGTCGCTTAAGGTCATAATGGGT
